>Addgene plasmid #137103 | pL2-GGASPAAPAPAG | addgene full sequence | sequence record 272204 | Addgene NGS Result
GCGGCCTTTTTACGGTTCCTGGCCTTTTGCTGGCCTTTTGCTCACATGTTCTTTCCTGCGTTATCCCCTG
ATTCTGTGGATAACCGTATTACCGCCAATTGGCTCGCCGCAGCCGAACGACCGAGCGCAGCGAGTCACCC
GAAGACCATTTTGGACGCCAGCAGTGGGTGGAGCATCTCCTGCAGCTCCAGCTCCTGCAGGGCATTGCAT
CCAGCCCCGAGCAAAAGGAGACCCCTGACTAGTCTCCGGGAGCTGCATGTGTCAGAGGTTTTCACCGTCA
TCACCGAAACGCGCGACACGAAAGGGCCTCGTGATACGCCTATTTTTATAGGTTAATGTCATGATAATAA
TGGTTTCTTAGACGTCAGGTGGCCTTTTCGGGGAAATGTGCGCGGAACCCCTATTTGTTTATTTTTCTAA
ATACATTCAAATATGTATCCGCTCATGAATTAATTCTTAGAAAAACTCATCGAGCATCAAATGAAACTGC
AATTTATTCATATCAGGATTATCAATACCATATTTTTGAAAAAGCCGTTTCTGTAATGAAGGAGAAAACT
CACCGAGGCAGTTCCATAGGATGGCAAGATCCTGGTATCGGTCTGCGATTCCGACTCGTCCAACATCAAT
ACAACCTATTAATTTCCCCTCGTCAAAAATAAGGTTATCAAGTGAGAAATCACCATGAGTGACGACTGAA
TCCGGTGAGAATGGCAAAAGTTTATGCATTTCTTTCCAGACTTGTTCAACAGGCCAGCCATTACGCTCGT
CATCAAAATCACTCGCATCAACCAAACCGTTATTCATTCGTGATTGCGCCTGAGCCAGACGAAATACGCG
GTCGCTGTTAAAAGGACAATTACAAACAGGAATCGAATGCAACCGGCGCAGGAACACCGCCAGCGCATCA
ACAATATTTTCACCTGAATCAGGATATTCTTCTAATACCTGGAATGCTGTTTTCCCTGGGATCGCCGTGG
TGAGTAACCATGCATCATCAGGAGTACGGATAAAATGCTTGATGGTCGGAAGAGGCATAAATTCCGTCAG
CCAGTTTAGTCTGACCATCTCATCTGTAACATCATTGGCAACGCTACCTTTGCCATGTTTCAGAAACAAC
TCTGGCGCATCGGGCTTCCCATACAATCGATAGATTGTCGCACCTGATTGCCCGACATTATCGCGAGCCC
ATTTATACCCATATAAATCAGCATCCATGTTGGAATTTAATCGCGGCCTAGAGCAAGACGTTTCCCGTTG
AATATGGCTCATAACACCCCTTGTATTACTGTTTATGTAAGCAGACAGTTTTATTGTGAATTCTCATGAC
CAAAATCCCTTAACGTGAGTTTTCGTTCCACTGAGCGTCAGACCCCGTAGAAAAGATCAAAGGATCTTCT
TGAGATCCTTTTTTTCTGCGCGTAATCTGCTGCTTGCAAACAAAAAAACCACCGCTACCAGCGGTGGTTT
GTTTGCCGGATCAAGAGCTACCAACTCTTTTTCCGAAGGTAACTGGCTTCAGCAGAGCGCAGATACCAAA
TACTGTTCTTCTAGTGTAGCCGTAGTTAGGCCACCACTTCAAGAACTCTGTAGCACCGCCTACATACCTC
GCTCTGCTAATCCTGTTACCAGTGGCTGCTGCCAGTGGCGATAAGTCGTGTCTTACCGGGTTGGACTCAA
GACGATAGTTACCGGATAAGGCGCAGCGGTCGGGCTGAACGGGGGGTTCGTGCACACAGCCCAGCTTGGA
GCGAACGACCTACACCGAACTGAGATACCTACAGCGTGAGCTATGAGAAAGCGCCACGCTTCCCGAAGGG
AGAAAGGCGGACAGGTATCCGGTAAGCGGCAGGGTCGGAACAGGAGAGCGCACGAGGGAGCTTCCAGGGG
GAAACGCCTGGTATCTTTATAGTCCTGTCGGGTTTCGCCACCTCTGACTTGAGCGTCGATTTTTGTGATC
TCGTCAGGGGGGCGGAGCCTATGGAAAAACGCCAGCAAC
Features (pLannotate 1.2.2; 5 found; start..end, strand, type, name):
     36..95      +  rep_origin     RSF ori (fragment): Plasmids containing the RSF 1030 origin of replication can be propagated in E. coli cells that contain additional plasmids with compatible origins.
    262..296     -  CDS            rop (fragment): Rop protein, which maintains plasmids at low copy number; rop
    391..448     +  promoter       AmpR promoter (fragment): bla
    457..1272    -  CDS            KanR: aminoglycoside phosphotransferase; aph(3')-Ia; confers resistance to kanamycin in bacteria or G418 (Geneticin®) in eukaryotes
   1400..1987    +  rep_origin     ori: high-copy-number ColE1/pMB1/pBR322/pUC origin of replication
