[The description below was written by a language model from this plasmid's Addgene catalogue record and pLannotate feature annotations shown in this document.]
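Description:
pL2-GGASPAAPAPAG is a small (about 2 kb) synthetic-biology plasmid built on the pL2 backbone. It serves as a linker donor in the iFLinkC system, an iterative functional linker cloning strategy for assembling and recombining linker peptides with functional protein domains in a combinatorial fashion. It is propagated in E. coli as a high-copy plasmid and selected with kanamycin. The feature table is consistent with this. It shows a complete high-copy ColE1/pUC-type origin of replication and a full-length KanR gene encoding an aminoglycoside phosphotransferase of the aph(3')-Ia type. The remaining annotations are only short partial matches: fragments of an RSF origin, of rop and of the AmpR promoter. These look like residual or incidentally similar backbone sequence rather than functional elements, and the plasmid's high copy number fits with the absence of an intact rop gene.

The payload is a short synthetic sequence encoding the 12-residue peptide named in the plasmid title, catalogued as PAS12, a semi-flexible "PASylation"-type linker rich in proline, alanine and serine. Such linkers are used to connect protein domains with an extended, conformationally disordered spacer that is less floppy than typical glycine-serine linkers. The insert was too short or too unconventional to be picked up by the automated annotation, so its position is not shown in the feature table. The record also does not state a promoter driving it, the restriction sites flanking it or the cloning method used. The plasmid therefore appears to be a storage and donor module from which the linker is combined with other linker and domain parts when building fusion-protein libraries, rather than an expression construct in its own right.
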