Addgene plasmid #137103: pL2-GGASPAAPAPAG
Purpose: iFLinkC Linker cloning
Depositing lab: Viktor Stein. Depositing organization: Technische Universitaet Darmstadt. Publication: iFLinkC: an iterative functional linker cloning strategy for the combinatorial assembly and recombination of linker peptides with functional domains. Grawe A, Ranglack J, Weyrich A, Stein V. Nucleic Acids Res. 2020 Jan 11. pii: 5700546. doi: 10.1093/nar/gkz1210. PubMed 31925441.
Backbone
  Vector backbone: pL2
  Vector type: Synthetic Biology
Growth in bacteria
  Bacterial resistance: Kanamycin, 50 μg/mL
  Growth temperature: 37°C
  Growth strain: DH5alpha
  Copy number: High Copy
Gene/Insert
  Gene/Insert name: GGASPAAPAPAG (alt names: Semi-Flexible: PASylation Linker (12); PAS12)
  Species: Synthetic
  Cloning method: Unknown
Terms and licenses: Academic/Nonprofit Terms; Industry Terms: Not Available to Industry
How to cite: pL2-GGASPAAPAPAG was a gift from Viktor Stein (Addgene plasmid # 137103 ; http://n2t.net/addgene:137103 ; RRID:Addgene_137103)
